Addgene plasmid #193367: pETM30-C9ORF78
Purpose: Expression of C9ORF78 in E.coli with N-terminal His6-GST-tag which is cleavable with TEV protease
Depositing lab: Markus Wahl. Depositing organization: Freie Universitaet Berlin. Publication: A multi-factor trafficking site on the spliceosome remodeling enzyme BRR2 recruits C9ORF78 to regulate alternative splicing. Bergfort A, Preussner M, Kuropka B, Ilik IA, Hilal T, Weber G, Freund C, Aktas T, Heyd F, Wahl MC. Nat Commun. 2022 Mar 3;13(1):1132. doi: 10.1038/s41467-022-28754-2. PubMed 35241646.
Backbone
  Vector backbone: pETM30
  Backbone manufacturer: EMBL Heidelberg
  Backbone size w/o insert (bp): 6346
  Total vector size (bp): 6862
  Vector type: Bacterial Expression
Growth in bacteria
  Bacterial resistance: Kanamycin, 50 μg/mL
  Growth temperature: 37°C
  Growth strain: DH5alpha
  Copy number: Low Copy
Gene/Insert
  Gene/Insert name: C9ORF78
  Species: H. sapiens (human)
  Insert size (bp): 870
  GenBank ID: 51759
  Entrez Gene: C9orf78 (a.k.a. CSU2, HCA59, HSPC220, TLS1, bA409K20.3)
  Promoter: T7
  Tag / fusion protein: His6-GST-TEV (N terminal on backbone)
  Cloning method: Restriction Enzyme; 5′ cloning site NcoI (not destroyed); 3′ cloning site XhoI (not destroyed)
  Sequencing primers: 5′ GEX5-for (Microsynth); 3′ T7term
Resource information
  A portion of this plasmid was derived from a plasmid made by: C9ORF78 wild type was provided by the laboratory of Prof. Ulrich Stelzel, University of Graz (Austria) in a yeast expression vector.
Terms and licenses: Academic/Nonprofit Terms; Industry Terms: Not Available to Industry
How to cite: pETM30-C9ORF78 was a gift from Markus Wahl (Addgene plasmid # 193367 ; http://n2t.net/addgene:193367 ; RRID:Addgene_193367)
