[The description below was written by a language model from this plasmid's Addgene catalogue record and pLannotate feature annotations shown in this document.]
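Description:
pETM30-C9ORF78 is a bacterial expression plasmid built on the pETM30 backbone, a pET-type vector, for producing human C9ORF78 (also known as TLS1, HCA59 or CSU2) in E. coli. It is about 6.9 kb and is selected with kanamycin through an aph(3')-Ia aminoglycoside phosphotransferase gene. Replication relies on a ColE1/pBR322-type origin accompanied by the bom region and the rop gene, consistent with the low copy number given in the catalogue entry. An f1 phage origin is also present. Short annotated fragments of a tetracycline resistance gene and an AmpR promoter appear to be backbone remnants rather than functional markers.

The expression cassette is driven by a T7 promoter followed by a lac operator and the T7 gene 10 ribosome binding site. The plasmid also carries lacI, so transcription requires a host supplying T7 RNA polymerase and is inducible with IPTG. The open reading frame begins with a His6 tag, followed by Schistosoma japonicum glutathione S-transferase and a TEV protease recognition site, then the roughly 870 bp C9ORF78 coding sequence inserted between NcoI and XhoI, both of which are retained. This allows affinity capture on nickel or glutathione resin and subsequent removal of the His6-GST moiety by TEV cleavage. A further His-tag sequence is annotated just downstream of the insert, before the T7 terminator. The record describes only an N-terminal tag and does not say whether this downstream sequence is translated.

The C9ORF78 sequence was subcloned from a yeast expression vector. The associated work concerns recruitment of C9ORF78 to the spliceosome remodelling enzyme BRR2 and its role in alternative splicing, which suggests use as a source of recombinant protein for such studies.
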