Features (pLannotate 1.2.2; 22 found; start..end, strand, type, name):
     20..448     +  rep_origin     f1 ori (sequence partly withheld): f1 bacteriophage origin of replication; arrow indicates direction of (+) strand synthesis
    501..558     +  promoter       AmpR promoter (fragment): bla
    567..1382    -  CDS            KanR: aminoglycoside phosphotransferase; aph(3')-Ia; confers resistance to kanamycin in bacteria or G418 (Geneticin®) in eukaryotes
   1504..2092    +  rep_origin     ori: high-copy-number ColE1/pMB1/pBR322/pUC origin of replication
   2278..2417    -  misc_feature   bom: basis of mobility region from pBR322
   2519..2710    -  CDS            rop: Rop protein, which maintains plasmids at low copy number; rop
   2727..3107    +  CDS            YPB1_ECOLX: Protein predicted: Swiss-Prot protein existence level 4. From Escherichia coli.
   3179..3470    -  CDS            TcR (fragment): tetracycline efflux protein; tet; confers resistance to tetracycline
   3485..3506    -  protein_bind   CAP binding site: CAP binding activates transcription in the presence of cAMP. E. coli catabolite activator protein
   3519..4601    -  CDS            lacI: lac repressor; lacI; The lac repressor binds to the lac operator to inhibit transcription in E. coli. This inhibition can be relieved by adding lactose or isopropyl-β-D-thiogalactopyranoside (IPTG).
   4602..4679    -  promoter       lacI promoter: lacI
   4687..4966    -  CDS            TcR (fragment): tetracycline efflux protein; tet; confers resistance to tetracycline
   4988..5006    +  promoter       T7 promoter: promoter for bacteriophage T7 RNA polymerase
   5007..5031    +  protein_bind   lac operator: The lac repressor binds to the lac operator to inhibit transcription in E. coli. This inhibition can be relieved by adding lactose or isopropyl-β-D-thiogalactopyranoside (IPTG). lac repressor encoded by lacI
   5046..5068    +  RBS            RBS: efficient ribosome binding site from bacteriophage T7 gene 10 (Olins and Rangwala, 1989)
   5081..5098    +  CDS            7xHis (fragment): 6xHis affinity tag
   5117..5768    +  CDS            GST (fragment): glutathione S-transferase from Schistosoma japonicum
   5803..5823    +  CDS            capTEV™ (fragment): composite tag for in vivo biotinylation, TEV protease cleavage, and 6xHis tagging
   5834..6700    +  CDS            C9orf78: TLS1_HUMAN - Also known as HCA59. Experimental evidence at protein level: Swiss-Prot protein existence level 1. Involved in the regulation of telomeric heterochromatin assembly and control of telomere length. From Homo sapiens (Human).
   6710..6727    +  CDS            9xHis (fragment): 9xHis affinity tag
   6737..6786    +  CDS            SET1 (fragment): solubility-enhancement tag derived from T7 phage gene 10B
   6794..6841    +  terminator     T7 terminator: transcription terminator for bacteriophage T7 RNA polymerase
>Addgene plasmid #193367 | pETM30-C9ORF78 | addgene full sequence | sequence record 395480 | Addgene NGS Result
ATCCGGATTGGCGAATGGG
[124 nt withheld, positions 20-143]
C
[91 nt withheld, positions 145-235]
A
[49 nt withheld, positions 237-285]
CCTTTGACGTTGGAGTCCACGTTCTTT
[37 nt withheld, positions 313-349]
ACCCTATCTCGGTCTATTCTTTTGATTTATAAGGGATTTTGCCGATTTCGGCCTATTGGTTAAAAAATGA
GCTGATTTAACAAAAATTTAACGCGAATTTTAACAAAATATTAACGCTTACAATTTAGGTGGCACTTTTC
GGGGAAATGTGCGCGGAACCCCTATTTGTTTATTTTTCTAAATACATTCAAATATGTATCCGCTCATGAA
TTAATTCTTAGAAAAACTCATCGAGCATCAAATGAAACTGCAATTTATTCATATCAGGATTATCAATACC
ATATTTTTGAAAAAGCCGTTTCTGTAATGAAGGAGAAAACTCACCGAGGCAGTTCCATAGGATGGCAAGA
TCCTGGTATCGGTCTGCGATTCCGACTCGTCCAACATCAATACAACCTATTAATTTCCCCTCGTCAAAAA
TAAGGTTATCAAGTGAGAAATCACCATGAGTGACGACTGAATCCGGTGAGAATGGCAAAAGTTTATGCAT
TTCTTTCCAGACTTGTTCAACAGGCCAGCCATTACGCTCGTCATCAAAATCACTCGCATCAACCAAACCG
TTATTCATTCGTGATTGCGCCTGAGCGAGACGAAATACGCGATCGCTGTTAAAAGGACAATTACAAACAG
GAATCGAATGCAACCGGCGCAGGAACACTGCCAGCGCATCAACAATATTTTCACCTGAATCAGGATATTC
TTCTAATACCTGGAATGCTGTTTTCCCGGGGATCGCAGTGGTGAGTAACCATGCATCATCAGGAGTACGG
ATAAAATGCTTGATGGTCGGAAGAGGCATAAATTCCGTCAGCCAGTTTAGTCTGACCATCTCATCTGTAA
CATCATTGGCAACGCTACCTTTGCCATGTTTCAGAAACAACTCTGGCGCATCGGGCTTCCCATACAATCG
ATAGATTGTCGCACCTGATTGCCCGACATTATCGCGAGCCCATTTATACCCATATAAATCAGCATCCATG
TTGGAATTTAATCGCGGCCTAGAGCAAGACGTTTCCCGTTGAATATGGCTCATAACACCCCTTGTATTAC
TGTTTATGTAAGCAGACAGTTTTATTGTTCATGACCAAAATCCCTTAACGTGAGTTTTCGTTCCACTGAG
CGTCAGACCCCGTAGAAAAGATCAAAGGATCTTCTTGAGATCCTTTTTTTCTGCGCGTAATCTGCTGCTT
GCAAACAAAAAAACCACCGCTACCAGCGGTGGTTTGTTTGCCGGATCAAGAGCTACCAACTCTTTTTCCG
AAGGTAACTGGCTTCAGCAGAGCGCAGATACCAAATACTGTCCTTCTAGTGTAGCCGTAGTTAGGCCACC
ACTTCAAGAACTCTGTAGCACCGCCTACATACCTCGCTCTGCTAATCCTGTTACCAGTGGCTGCTGCCAG
TGGCGATAAGTCGTGTCTTACCGGGTTGGACTCAAGACGATAGTTACCGGATAAGGCGCAGCGGTCGGGC
TGAACGGGGGGTTCGTGCACACAGCCCAGCTTGGAGCGAACGACCTACACCGAACTGAGATACCTACAGC
GTGAGCTATGAGAAAGCGCCACGCTTCCCGAAGGGAGAAAGGCGGACAGGTATCCGGTAAGCGGCAGGGT
CGGAACAGGAGAGCGCACGAGGGAGCTTCCAGGGGGAAACGCCTGGTATCTTTATAGTCCTGTCGGGTTT
CGCCACCTCTGACTTGAGCGTCGATTTTTGTGATGCTCGTCAGGGGGGCGGAGCCTATGGAAAAACGCCA
GCAACGCGGCCTTTTTACGGTTCCTGGCCTTTTGCTGGCCTTTTGCTCACATGTTCTTTCCTGCGTTATC
CCCTGATTCTGTGGATAACCGTATTACCGCCTTTGAGTGAGCTGATACCGCTCGCCGCAGCCGAACGACC
GAGCGCAGCGAGTCAGTGAGCGAGGAAGCGGAAGAGCGCCTGATGCGGTATTTTCTCCTTACGCATCTGT
GCGGTATTTCACACCGCAATGGTGCACTCTCAGTACAATCTGCTCTGATGCCGCATAGTTAAGCCAGTAT
ACACTCCGCTATCGCTACGTGACTGGGTCATGGCTGCGCCCCGACACCCGCCAACACCCGCTGACGCGCC
CTGACGGGCTTGTCTGCTCCCGGCATCCGCTTACAGACAAGCTGTGACCGTCTCCGGGAGCTGCATGTGT
CAGAGGTTTTCACCGTCATCACCGAAACGCGCGAGGCAGCTGCGGTAAAGCTCATCAGCGTGGTCGTGAA
GCGATTCACAGATGTCTGCCTGTTCATCCGCGTCCAGCTCGTTGAGTTTCTCCAGAAGCGTTAATGTCTG
GCTTCTGATAAAGCGGGCCATGTTAAGGGCGGTTTTTTCCTGTTTGGTCACTGATGCCTCCGTGTAAGGG
GGATTTCTGTTCATGGGGGTAATGATACCGATGAAACGAGAGAGGATGCTCACGATACGGGTTACTGATG
ATGAACATGCCCGGTTACTGGAACGTTGTGAGGGTAAACAACTGGCGGTATGGATGCGGCGGGACCAGAG
AAAAATCACTCAGGGTCAATGCCAGCGCTTCGTTAATACAGATGTAGGTGTTCCACAGGGTAGCCAGCAG
CATCCTGCGATGCAGATCCGGAACATAATGGTGCAGGGCGCTGACTTCCGCGTTTCCAGACTTTACGAAA
CACGGAAACCGAAGACCATTCATGTTGTTGCTCAGGTCGCAGACGTTTTGCAGCAGCAGTCGCTTCACGT
TCGCTCGCGTATCGGTGATTCATTCTGCTAACCAGTAAGGCAACCCCGCCAGCCTAGCCGGGTCCTCAAC
GACAGGAGCACGATCATGCGCACCCGTGGGGCCGCCATGCCGGCGATAATGGCCTGCTTCTCGCCGAAAC
GTTTGGTGGCGGGACCAGTGACGAAGGCTTGAGCGAGGGCGTGCAAGATTCCGAATACCGCAAGCGACAG
GCCGATCATCGTCGCGCTCCAGCGAAAGCGGTCCTCGCCGAAAATGACCCAGAGCGCTGCCGGCACCTGT
CCTACGAGTTGCATGATAAAGAAGACAGTCATAAGTGCGGCGACGATAGTCATGCCCCGCGCCCACCGGA
AGGAGCTGACTGGGTTGAAGGCTCTCAAGGGCATCGGTCGAGATCCCGGTGCCTAATGAGTGAGCTAACT
TACATTAATTGCGTTGCGCTCACTGCCCGCTTTCCAGTCGGGAAACCTGTCGTGCCAGCTGCATTAATGA
ATCGGCCAACGCGCGGGGAGAGGCGGTTTGCGTATTGGGCGCCAGGGTGGTTTTTCTTTTCACCAGTGAG
ACGGGCAACAGCTGATTGCCCTTCACCGCCTGGCCCTGAGAGAGTTGCAGCAAGCGGTCCACGCTGGTTT
GCCCCAGCAGGCGAAAATCCTGTTTGATGGTGGTTAACGGCGGGATATAACATGAGCTGTCTTCGGTATC
GTCGTATCCCACTACCGAGATATCCGCACCAACGCGCAGCCCGGACTCGGTAATGGCGCGCATTGCGCCC
AGCGCCATCTGATCGTTGGCAACCAGCATCGCAGTGGGAACGATGCCCTCATTCAGCATTTGCATGGTTT
GTTGAAAACCGGACATGGCACTCCAGTCGCCTTCCCGTTCCGCTATCGGCTGAATTTGATTGCGAGTGAG
ATATTTATGCCAGCCAGCCAGACGCAGACGCGCCGAGACAGAACTTAATGGGCCCGCTAACAGCGCGATT
TGCTGGTGACCCAATGCGACCAGATGCTCCACGCCCAGTCGCGTACCGTCTTCATGGGAGAAAATAATAC
TGTTGATGGGTGTCTGGTCAGAGACATCAAGAAATAACGCCGGAACATTAGTGCAGGCAGCTTCCACAGC
AATGGCATCCTGGTCATCCAGCGGATAGTTAATGATCAGCCCACTGACGCGTTGCGCGAGAAGATTGTGC
ACCGCCGCTTTACAGGCTTCGACGCCGCTTCGTTCTACCATCGACACCACCACGCTGGCACCCAGTTGAT
CGGCGCGAGATTTAATCGCCGCGACAATTTGCGACGGCGCGTGCAGGGCCAGACTGGAGGTGGCAACGCC
AATCAGCAACGACTGTTTGCCCGCCAGTTGTTGTGCCACGCGGTTGGGAATGTAATTCAGCTCCGCCATC
GCCGCTTCCACTTTTTCCCGCGTTTTCGCAGAAACGTGGCTGGCCTGGTTCACCACGCGGGAAACGGTCT
GATAAGAGACACCGGCATACTCTGCGACATCGTATAACGTTACTGGTTTCACATTCACCACCCTGAATTG
ACTCTCTTCCGGGCGCTATCATGCCATACCGCGAAAGGTTTTGCGCCATTCGATGGTGTCCGGGATCTCG
ACGCTCTCCCTTATGCGACTCCTGCATTAGGAAGCAGCCCAGTAGTAGGTTGAGGCCGTTGAGCACCGCC
GCCGCAAGGAATGGTGCATGCAAGGAGATGGCGCCCAACAGTCCCCCGGCCACGGGGCCTGCCACCATAC
CCACGCCGAAACAAGCGCTCATGAGCCCGAAGTGGCGAGCCCGATCTTCCCCATCGGTGATGTCGGCGAT
ATAGGCGCCAGCAACCGCACCTGTGGCGCCGGTGATGCCGGCCACGATGCGTCCGGCGTAGAGGATCGAG
ATCTCGATCCCGCGAAATTAATACGACTCACTATAGGGGAATTGTGAGCGGATAACAATTCCCCTCTAGA
AATAATTTTGTTTAACTTTAAGAAGGAGATATACCATGAAACATCACCATCACCATCACAACACTAGTAG
CAATTCCATGTCCCCTATACTAGGTTATTGGAAAATTAAGGGCCTTGTGCAACCCACTCGACTTCTTTTG
GAATATCTTGAAGAAAAATATGAAGAGCATTTGTATGAGCGCGATGAAGGTGATAAATGGCGAAACAAAA
AGTTTGAATTGGGTTTGGAGTTTCCCAATCTTCCTTATTATATTGATGGTGATGTTAAATTAACACAGTC
TATGGCCATCATACGTTATATAGCTGACAAGCACAACATGTTGGGTGGTTGTCCAAAAGAGCGTGCAGAG
ATTTCAATGCTTGAAGGAGCGGTTTTGGATATTAGATACGGTGTTTCGAGAATTGCATATAGTAAAGACT
TTGAAACTCTCAAAGTTGATTTTCTTAGCAAGCTACCTGAAATGCTGAAAATGTTCGAAGATCGTTTATG
TCATAAAACATATTTAAATGGTGATCATGTAACCCATCCTGACTTCATGTTGTATGACGCTCTTGATGTT
GTTTTATACATGGACCCAATGTGCCTGGATGCGTTCCCAAAATTAGTTTGTTTTAAAAAACGTATTGAAG
CTATCCCACAAATTGATAAGTACTTGAAATCCAGCAAGTATATAGCATGGCCTTTGCAGGGCTGGCAAGC
CACGTTTGGTGGTGGCGACCATCCTCCAACTAGTGGATCTGGTGGTGGTGGCGGATGGATGAGCGAGAAT
CTTTATTTTCAGGGCGCCATGGCAATGCCGGTCGTCCGGAAGATTTTCCGTCGCCGCCGGGGCGACTCGG
AGTCAGAGGAAGATGAGCAGGACTCAGAGGAGGTTCGATTAAAACTGGAAGAGACCAGAGAGGTACAGAA
CTTGAGGAAGAGGCCCAACGGGGTGAGTGCTGTGGCCTTGCTGGTGGGAGAGAAGGTACAAGAGGAGACC
ACTCTAGTGGATGATCCCTTTCAGATGAAGACAGGTGGTATGGTGGATATGAAGAAACTGAAGGAAAGGG
GCAAAGATAAGATCAGTGAGGAGGAGGACCTGCACCTGGGGACATCGTTTTCTGCAGAAACCAACCGAAG
GGATGAGGATGCAGACATGATGAAGTACATTGAGACAGAGCTAAAGAAGAGGAAAGGGATCGTGGAACAT
GAGGAACAGAAAGTTAAGCCAAAGAATGCAGAGGACTGTCTTTATGAACTTCCAGAAAACATCCGTGTTT
CCTCAGCAAAGAAGACCGAGGAGATGCTTTCCAACCAGATGCTGAGTGGCATTCCTGAGGTGGACCTGGG
CATCGATGCTAAAATAAAAAATATCATTTCCACGGAGGATGCCAAGGCCCGTCTGCTGGCAGAGCAGCAG
AACAAGAAGAAAGACAGCGAGACCTCCTTCGTGCCTACCAACATGGCTGTGAATTATGTGCAGCACAACA
GATTTTATCATGAGGAGCTCAACGCGCCCATACGGAGAAACAAAGAAGAGCCCAAGGCCCGGCCCTTGAG
AGTAGGTGACACGGAGAAGCCAGAGCCTGAGCGGTCCCCTCCTAACCGCAAGCGTCCTGCTAACGAGAAG
GCAACTGATGACTATCATTATGAGAAGTTCAAGAAAATGAATAGGCGGTACTGACTCGAGCACCACCACC
ACCACCACTGAGATCCGGCTGCTAACAAAGCCCGAAAGGAAGCTGAGTTGGCTGCTGCCACCGCTGAGCA
ATAACTAGCATAACCCCTTGGGGCCTCTAAACGGGTCTTGAGGGGTTTTTTGCTGAAAGGAGGAACTAT
